Addgene plasmid #29383: pTH375-SUP45-P174Q
Depositing lab: Tobias von der Haar. Depositing organization: London and South East University Group (LASE). Publication: Decoding accuracy in eRF1 mutants and its correlation with pleiotropic quantitative traits in yeast. Merritt GH, Naemi WR, Mugnier P, Webb HM, Tuite MF, von der Haar T. Nucleic Acids Res. 2010 Sep . 38(16):5479-92. 10.1093/nar/gkq338 PubMed 20444877.
Backbone
  Vector backbone: pRS315
  Backbone size w/o insert (bp): 5976
  Vector type: Yeast Expression
  Selectable markers: LEU2
Growth in bacteria
  Bacterial resistance: Ampicillin, 100 μg/mL
  Growth temperature: 37°C
  Growth strain: DH5alpha
  Copy number: Low Copy
Gene/Insert
  Gene/Insert name: SUP45 gene encoding translation release factor 1 from S. cerevisiae (alt name: eRF1)
  Species: S. cerevisiae (budding yeast)
  Insert size (bp): 2984
  Mutation: P174Q mutant gene including genomic sequence 1432 bp upstream of AUG and 241 bp downstream of stop codon.
  GenBank ID: NM_001178491
  Entrez Gene: SUP45 (a.k.a. YBR143C, SAL4, SUP1, SUP47)
  Cloning method: Restriction Enzyme; 5′ cloning site XbaI (not destroyed); 3′ cloning site HindIII (not destroyed)
  Sequencing primers: 5′ n/a
Terms and licenses: Academic/Nonprofit Terms; Industry Terms: Not Available to Industry
How to cite: pTH375-SUP45-P174Q was a gift from Tobias von der Haar (Addgene plasmid # 29383 ; http://n2t.net/addgene:29383 ; RRID:Addgene_29383)
