[The description below was written by a language model from this plasmid's Addgene catalogue record.]
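Description:
pTH375-SUP45-P174Q is a yeast expression plasmid built on pRS315, a yeast–E. coli shuttle vector of the pRS series. pRS315 is a centromeric vector, so it is expected to be maintained at low copy and segregate stably in yeast. Selection in Saccharomyces cerevisiae relies on the LEU2 auxotrophic marker, which complements leucine auxotrophy in leu2 host strains. In bacteria the plasmid is propagated under ampicillin selection, and the record lists it as low copy. No feature table is provided, so the individual backbone elements cannot be confirmed beyond what the catalogue fields state.

The insert is a roughly 3 kb genomic fragment of the S. cerevisiae SUP45 gene, which encodes eukaryotic translation release factor 1 (eRF1), the protein that recognises stop codons and triggers peptide release during translation termination. The fragment was cloned between XbaI and HindIII sites, both of which remain intact. It includes 1432 bp of sequence upstream of the start codon and 241 bp downstream of the stop codon. Expression is therefore presumably driven by the gene's native promoter and terminator regions rather than by a heterologous promoter, giving near-physiological levels from a low-copy plasmid. The coding sequence carries a P174Q substitution, and no epitope tags or reporters are recorded.

According to the associated publication, the construct belongs to work on eRF1 mutants in yeast that examined how these mutations affect decoding accuracy and how that relates to pleiotropic quantitative traits. It is suited to expressing this mutant allele in yeast to study termination efficiency and stop codon readthrough.
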