>Addgene plasmid #29383 | pTH375-SUP45-P174Q | addgene partial sequence | sequence record 34718 | 29383 with ySUP45-F (tcaagctgacgacaagttcg)
GTCTGTGTCCGGTAATACGAGAACTGTTTTACATAAATTTACTGTCGATCTGCAAAAAAAGCATGGTAGA
GGTGGTCAATCTGCGCTTCGTTTTGCTCGTTTAAGAGAAGAAAAAAGACATAATTATGTGAGAAAGGTCG
CCGAAGTTGCTGTTCAAAATTTTATTACTAATGACAAAGTCAATGTTAAGGGTTTAATTTTAGCTGGTTC
TGCTGACTTTAAGACCGATTTGGCTAAATCTGAATTATTCGATCCAAGACTAGCATGTAAGGTTATTTCC
ATCGTGGATGTTTCTTATGGTGGTGAAAACGGTTTCAACCAGGCTATCGAACTTTCTGCCGAAGCGTTGG
CCAATGTCAAGTATGTTCAAGAAAAGAAATTATTGGAGGCATATTTTGACGAAATTTCCCAGGACACTGG
TAAATTCTGTTATGGTATAGATGATACTTTAAAGGCATTGGATTTAGGTGCAGTCGAAAAATTAATTGTT
TTCGAAAATTTGGAAACTATCAGATATACATTTAAAGATGCCGAGGATAATGAGGTTATAAAATTCGCTG
AACCAGAAGCCAAGGACAAGTCGTTTGCTATTGACAAAGCTACCGGCCAAGAAATGGACGTTGTCTCCGA
AGAACCTTTAATTGAATGGCTAGCAGCTAACTACAAAAACTTCGGTGCTACCTTGGAATTCATCACAGAC
AAATCTTCAGAAGGTGCCCAATTTGTCACAGGTTTTGGTGGTATTGGTGCCATGCTGCGTTACAAAGTTA
ATTTTGAACCACTAGTTG
