>Addgene plasmid #29383 | pTH375-SUP45-P174Q | addgene partial sequence | sequence record 34719 | 29383 with M13R
CAAAAGCTGGTACCGGGCCCCCCCTCGAGGTCGACGGTATCGATAAGCTTATCGATACCGTCGAGGCTTT
TGAAGAGAAACTCTCCTTTCACTGTATTTTCTACGTAATATACACGGTCCTCTAAACCCACTATGTACTT
TCAACAAAGGAATTAGCTCAATATAGAGCAAAAGGTTTACCAAGTATATATTATATTGTACAAAAAATTA
AAAGCGAATTTAATTTAAATCTGGCATCTAGTGATTAAATTCTTTTTGATTCGATTTTTTTCTCCCCCTT
TTATTTATTTAAATGAAATCATAGTCGGATCCTTCATCTTCGTCATAATATTCATCCTCAGATTCATCAA
CTAGTTGTTCAAAATTAACTTTGTAACGCAGCATGGCACCAATACCACCAAAACCTGTGACAAATTGGGC
ACCTTCTGAAGATTTGTCTGTGATGAATTCCAAGGTAGCACCGAAGTTTTTGTAGTTAGCTGCTAGCCAT
TCAATTAAAGGTTCTTCGGAGACAACGTCCATTTCTTGGCCGGTAGCTTTGTCAATAGCAAACGACTTGT
CCTTGGCTTCTGGTTCAGCGAATTTTATAACCTCATTATCCTCGGCATCTTTAAATGTATATCTGATAGT
TTCCAAATTTTCGAAAACAATTAATTTTTCGACTGCACCTAAATCCAATGCCTTTAAAGTATCATCTATA
CCATAACAGAATTTACCAGTGTCCTGGGAAATTTCGTCAAAATATGCCTCCAATAATTTCTTTTCTTGAA
CATACTTGACATTGGCCAACGCTTCGGCAGAAAGTTCGATAGCCTGGTTGAAACCGTTTTCACCACCATA
AGAAACATCCACGATGGAAATAACCTTACATGCTAGTCTTGGATCGA
